Addgene plasmid #196106: pX330_SAFB2gRNA12
Purpose: Contains guide RNA to 3' end of mouse SAFB2 gene for safb1/2 dko. Used with Addgene IDs: 196103, 196107, 196108
Depositing lab: Mauro Calabrese. Depositing organization: University of North Carolina at Chapel Hill. Publication: SAFB associates with nascent RNAs and can promote gene expression in mouse embryonic stem cells. Cherney R, Eberhard Q, Giri G, Mills C, Porrello A, Zhang Z, White D, Trotman JB, Herring L, Dominguez D, Calabrese M. RNA. 2023 Jul 19:rna.079569.122. doi: 10.1261/rna.079569.122. PubMed 37468167.
Backbone
  Vector backbone: pX330
  Backbone manufacturer: Addgene #42230
  Backbone size w/o insert (bp): 8488
  Total vector size (bp): 8508
  Vector type: Mammalian Expression, Bacterial Expression, Mouse Targeting, CRISPR
Growth in bacteria
  Bacterial resistance: Ampicillin, 100 μg/mL
  Growth temperature: 37°C
  Growth strain: DH5alpha
  Copy number: Unknown
Gene/Insert
  Gene/Insert name: SAFB2
  gRNA/shRNA sequence: CAGGGCTATATTGTGCCCAG
  Species: M. musculus (mouse)
  Entrez Gene: Safb2 (a.k.a. mKIAA0138)
  Cloning method: Restriction Enzyme; 5′ cloning site BbsI (destroyed during cloning); 3′ cloning site BbsI (destroyed during cloning)
  Sequencing primers: 5′ ACTATCATATGCTTACCGTAAC
Terms and licenses: Academic/Nonprofit Terms; Industry Terms: Not Available to Industry
How to cite: pX330_SAFB2gRNA12 was a gift from Mauro Calabrese (Addgene plasmid # 196106 ; http://n2t.net/addgene:196106 ; RRID:Addgene_196106)
