[The description below was written by a language model from this plasmid's Addgene catalogue record and pLannotate feature annotations shown in this document.]
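Description:
pX330_SAFB2gRNA12 is an all-in-one CRISPR/Cas9 plasmid built on the pX330 backbone, designed for transient expression in mammalian cells and carrying a single guide RNA directed against the 3' end of the mouse Safb2 gene. The 20-nucleotide spacer was inserted between the two BbsI sites of pX330, which were destroyed in the process, giving a total size of about 8.5 kb. This places the spacer directly downstream of the human U6 RNA polymerase III promoter and upstream of the Streptococcus pyogenes gRNA scaffold, so that a complete single guide RNA is transcribed. In bacteria the plasmid is maintained through a high-copy ColE1/pUC-type origin and selected with ampicillin via the β-lactamase gene. An f1 phage origin is also present.

The second expression unit drives S. pyogenes Cas9 from a hybrid promoter made up of the CMV enhancer, the chicken β-actin promoter and a hybrid CBA/MVM intron. The annotation splits the Cas9 coding region into contiguous N- and C-terminal portions, which together form one continuous open reading frame. This ends in a bipartite nucleoplasmin nuclear localization signal and is followed by the bovine growth hormone polyadenylation signal. A single AAV2 inverted terminal repeat is annotated downstream. With only one ITR listed, the plasmid does not appear to be a packageable AAV genome. No mammalian selection marker or fluorescent reporter appears in the feature table.

According to the record, the plasmid is used together with three companion guide constructs to generate a Safb1/Safb2 double knockout in mouse cells, with this guide supplying the cut at the 3' end of Safb2. The associated work concerns SAFB function in mouse embryonic stem cells.
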