Features (pLannotate 1.2.2; 18 found; start..end, strand, type, name):
      1..241     +  promoter       U6 promoter: RNA polymerase III promoter for human U6 snRNA
    271..346     +  misc_RNA       gRNA scaffold: guide RNA scaffold for the Streptococcus pyogenes CRISPR/Cas9 system
    353..396     +  misc_RNA       gRNA scaffold (fragment): guide RNA scaffold for the Streptococcus pyogenes CRISPR/Cas9 system
    443..728     +  enhancer       CMV enhancer: human cytomegalovirus immediate early enhancer; contains an 18-bp deletion relative to the standard CMV enhancer
    730..1007    +  promoter       chicken β-actin promoter: No description available
   1008..1235    +  intron         hybrid intron: hybrid between chicken β-actin (CBA) and minute virus of mice (MMV) introns (Gray et al., 2011)
   1373..2974    +  CDS            Cas9(N): N-terminal portion of Streptococcus pyogenes Cas9 (Zetsche et al., 2015)
   2975..5473    +  CDS            Cas9(C): C-terminal portion of Streptococcus pyogenes Cas9 (Zetsche et al., 2015)
   5474..5521    +  CDS            nucleoplasmin NLS: bipartite nuclear localization signal from nucleoplasmin
   5555..5666    +  polyA_signal   bGH poly(A) signal: bovine growth hormone polyadenylation signal
   5771..5911    +  repeat_region  AAV2 ITR: inverted terminal repeat of adeno-associated virus serotype 2 inverted
   5916..5967    -  misc_feature   bom (fragment): basis of mobility region from pBR322
   5986..6441    +  rep_origin     f1 ori (sequence partly withheld): f1 bacteriophage origin of replication; arrow indicates direction of (+) strand synthesis
   6442..6491    -  misc_feature   bom (fragment): basis of mobility region from pBR322
   6593..6628    -  CDS            rop (fragment): Rop protein, which maintains plasmids at low copy number; rop
   6723..6827    +  promoter       AmpR promoter: bla
   6828..7688    +  CDS            AmpR: β-lactamase; bla; confers resistance to ampicillin, carbenicillin, and related antibiotics
   7859..8447    +  rep_origin     ori: high-copy-number ColE1/pMB1/pBR322/pUC origin of replication
>Addgene plasmid #196106 | pX330_SAFB2gRNA12 | addgene full sequence | sequence record 384641 | Addgene NGS Result
GAGGGCCTATTTCCCATGATTCCTTCATATTTGCATATACGATACAAGGCTGTTAGAGAGATAATTGGAA
TTAATTTGACTGTAAACACAAAGATATTAGTACAAAATACGTGACGTAGAAAGTAATAATTTCTTGGGTA
GTTTGCAGTTTTAAAATTATGTTTTAAAATGGACTATCATATGCTTACCGTAACTTGAAAGTATTTCGAT
TTCTTGGCTTTATATATCTTGTGGAAAGGACGAAACACCGCAGGGCTATATTGTGCCCAGGTTTTAGAGC
TAGAAATAGCAAGTTAAAATAAGGCTAGTCCGTTATCAACTTGAAAAAGTGGCACCGAGTCGGTGCTTTT
TTGTTTTAGAGCTAGAAATAGCAAGTTAAAATAAGGCTAGTCCGTTTTTAGCGCGTGCGCCAATTCTGCA
GACAAATGGCTCTAGAGGTACCCGTTACATAACTTACGGTAAATGGCCCGCCTGGCTGACCGCCCAACGA
CCCCCGCCCATTGACGTCAATAGTAACGCCAATAGGGACTTTCCATTGACGTCAATGGGTGGAGTATTTA
CGGTAAACTGCCCACTTGGCAGTACATCAAGTGTATCATATGCCAAGTACGCCCCCTATTGACGTCAATG
ACGGTAAATGGCCCGCCTGGCATTGTGCCCAGTACATGACCTTATGGGACTTTCCTACTTGGCAGTACAT
CTACGTATTAGTCATCGCTATTACCATGGTCGAGGTGAGCCCCACGTTCTGCTTCACTCTCCCCATCTCC
CCCCCCTCCCCACCCCCAATTTTGTATTTATTTATTTTTTAATTATTTTGTGCAGCGATGGGGGCGGGGG
GGGGGGGGGGGCGCGCGCCRGGSGGGGSGGGGSGGGGSGRGGGGSGGGGSGGGGSGRGGCGGRGAGGKGC
GGCGGCAGCCAATCAGAGCGGCGCGCTCCGAAAGTTTCCTTTTATGGCGAGGCGGCGGCGGCGGCGGCCC
TATAAAAAGCGAAGCGCGCGGCGGGCGGGAGTCGCTGCGCGCTGCCTTCGCCCCGTGCCCCGCTCCGCCG
CCGCCTCGCGCCGCCCGCCCCGGCTCTGACTGACCGCGTTACTCCCACAGGTGAGCGGGCGGGACGGCCC
TTCTCCTCCGGGCTGTAATTAGCTGAGCAAGAGGTAAGGGTTTAAGGGATGGTTGGTTGGTGGGGTATTA
ATGTTTAATTACCTGGAGCACCTGCCTGAAATCACTTTTTTTCAGGTTGGACCGGTGCCACCATGGACTA
TAAGGACCACGACGGAGACTACAAGGATCATGATATTGATTACAAAGACGATGACGATAAGATGGCCCCA
AAGAAGAAGCGGAAGGTCGGTATCCACGGAGTCCCAGCAGCCGACAAGAAGTACAGCATCGGCCTGGACA
TCGGCACCAACTCTGTGGGCTGGGCCGTGATCACCGACGAGTACAAGGTGCCCAGCAAGAAATTCAAGGT
GCTGGGCAACACCGACCGGCACAGCATCAAGAAGAACCTGATCGGAGCCCTGCTGTTCGACAGCGGCGAA
ACAGCCGAGGCCACCCGGCTGAAGAGAACCGCCAGAAGAAGATACACCAGACGGAAGAACCGGATCTGCT
ATCTGCAAGAGATCTTCAGCAACGAGATGGCCAAGGTGGACGACAGCTTCTTCCACAGACTGGAAGAGTC
CTTCCTGGTGGAAGAGGATAAGAAGCACGAGCGGCACCCCATCTTCGGCAACATCGTGGACGAGGTGGCC
TACCACGAGAAGTACCCCACCATCTACCACCTGAGAAAGAAACTGGTGGACAGCACCGACAAGGCCGACC
TGCGGCTGATCTATCTGGCCCTGGCCCACATGATCAAGTTCCGGGGCCACTTCCTGATCGAGGGCGACCT
GAACCCCGACAACAGCGACGTGGACAAGCTGTTCATCCAGCTGGTGCAGACCTACAACCAGCTGTTCGAG
GAAAACCCCATCAACGCCAGCGGCGTGGACGCCAAGGCCATCCTGTCTGCCAGACTGAGCAAGAGCAGAC
GGCTGGAAAATCTGATCGCCCAGCTGCCCGGCGAGAAGAAGAATGGCCTGTTCGGAAACCTGATTGCCCT
GAGCCTGGGCCTGACCCCCAACTTCAAGAGCAACTTCGACCTGGCCGAGGATGCCAAACTGCAGCTGAGC
AAGGACACCTACGACGACGACCTGGACAACCTGCTGGCCCAGATCGGCGACCAGTACGCCGACCTGTTTC
TGGCCGCCAAGAACCTGTCCGACGCCATCCTGCTGAGCGACATCCTGAGAGTGAACACCGAGATCACCAA
GGCCCCCCTGAGCGCCTCTATGATCAAGAGATACGACGAGCACCACCAGGACCTGACCCTGCTGAAAGCT
CTCGTGCGGCAGCAGCTGCCTGAGAAGTACAAAGAGATTTTCTTCGACCAGAGCAAGAACGGCTACGCCG
GCTACATTGACGGCGGAGCCAGCCAGGAAGAGTTCTACAAGTTCATCAAGCCCATCCTGGAAAAGATGGA
CGGCACCGAGGAACTGCTCGTGAAGCTGAACAGAGAGGACCTGCTGCGGAAGCAGCGGACCTTCGACAAC
GGCAGCATCCCCCACCAGATCCACCTGGGAGAGCTGCACGCCATTCTGCGGCGGCAGGAAGATTTTTACC
CATTCCTGAAGGACAACCGGGAAAAGATCGAGAAGATCCTGACCTTCCGCATCCCCTACTACGTGGGCCC
TCTGGCCAGGGGAAACAGCAGATTCGCCTGGATGACCAGAAAGAGCGAGGAAACCATCACCCCCTGGAAC
TTCGAGGAAGTGGTGGACAAGGGCGCTTCCGCCCAGAGCTTCATCGAGCGGATGACCAACTTCGATAAGA
ACCTGCCCAACGAGAAGGTGCTGCCCAAGCACAGCCTGCTGTACGAGTACTTCACCGTGTATAACGAGCT
GACCAAAGTGAAATACGTGACCGAGGGAATGAGAAAGCCCGCCTTCCTGAGCGGCGAGCAGAAAAAGGCC
ATCGTGGACCTGCTGTTCAAGACCAACCGGAAAGTGACCGTGAAGCAGCTGAAAGAGGACTACTTCAAGA
AAATCGAGTGCTTCGACTCCGTGGAAATCTCCGGCGTGGAAGATCGGTTCAACGCCTCCCTGGGCACATA
CCACGATCTGCTGAAAATTATCAAGGACAAGGACTTCCTGGACAATGAGGAAAACGAGGACATTCTGGAA
GATATCGTGCTGACCCTGACACTGTTTGAGGACAGAGAGATGATCGAGGAACGGCTGAAAACCTATGCCC
ACCTGTTCGACGACAAAGTGATGAAGCAGCTGAAGCGGCGGAGATACACCGGCTGGGGCAGGCTGAGCCG
GAAGCTGATCAACGGCATCCGGGACAAGCAGTCCGGCAAGACAATCCTGGATTTCCTGAAGTCCGACGGC
TTCGCCAACAGAAACTTCATGCAGCTGATCCACGACGACAGCCTGACCTTTAAAGAGGACATCCAGAAAG
CCCAGGTGTCCGGCCAGGGCGATAGCCTGCACGAGCACATTGCCAATCTGGCCGGCAGCCCCGCCATTAA
GAAGGGCATCCTGCAGACAGTGAAGGTGGTGGACGAGCTCGTGAAAGTGATGGGCCGGCACAAGCCCGAG
AACATCGTGATCGAAATGGCCAGAGAGAACCAGACCACCCAGAAGGGACAGAAGAACAGCCGCGAGAGAA
TGAAGCGGATCGAAGAGGGCATCAAAGAGCTGGGCAGCCAGATCCTGAAAGAACACCCCGTGGAAAACAC
CCAGCTGCAGAACGAGAAGCTGTACCTGTACTACCTGCAGAATGGGCGGGATATGTACGTGGACCAGGAA
CTGGACATCAACCGGCTGTCCGACTACGATGTGGACCATATCGTGCCTCAGAGCTTTCTGAAGGACGACT
CCATCGACAACAAGGTGCTGACCAGAAGCGACAAGAACCGGGGCAAGAGCGACAACGTGCCCTCCGAAGA
GGTCGTGAAGAAGATGAAGAACTACTGGCGGCAGCTGCTGAACGCCAAGCTGATTACCCAGAGAAAGTTC
GACAATCTGACCAAGGCCGAGAGAGGCGGCCTGAGCGAACTGGATAAGGCCGGCTTCATCAAGAGACAGC
TGGTGGAAACCCGGCAGATCACAAAGCACGTGGCACAGATCCTGGACTCCCGGATGAACACTAAGTACGA
CGAGAATGACAAGCTGATCCGGGAAGTGAAAGTGATCACCCTGAAGTCCAAGCTGGTGTCCGATTTCCGG
AAGGATTTCCAGTTTTACAAAGTGCGCGAGATCAACAACTACCACCACGCCCACGACGCCTACCTGAACG
CCGTCGTGGGAACCGCCCTGATCAAAAAGTACCCTAAGCTGGAAAGCGAGTTCGTGTACGGCGACTACAA
GGTGTACGACGTGCGGAAGATGATCGCCAAGAGCGAGCAGGAAATCGGCAAGGCTACCGCCAAGTACTTC
TTCTACAGCAACATCATGAACTTTTTCAAGACCGAGATTACCCTGGCCAACGGCGAGATCCGGAAGCGGC
CTCTGATCGAGACAAACGGCGAAACCGGGGAGATCGTGTGGGATAAGGGCCGGGATTTTGCCACCGTGCG
GAAAGTGCTGAGCATGCCCCAAGTGAATATCGTGAAAAAGACCGAGGTGCAGACAGGCGGCTTCAGCAAA
GAGTCTATCCTGCCCAAGAGGAACAGCGATAAGCTGATCGCCAGAAAGAAGGACTGGGACCCTAAGAAGT
ACGGCGGCTTCGACAGCCCCACCGTGGCCTATTCTGTGCTGGTGGTGGCCAAAGTGGAAAAGGGCAAGTC
CAAGAAACTGAAGAGTGTGAAAGAGCTGCTGGGGATCACCATCATGGAAAGAAGCAGCTTCGAGAAGAAT
CCCATCGACTTTCTGGAAGCCAAGGGCTACAAAGAAGTGAAAAAGGACCTGATCATCAAGCTGCCTAAGT
ACTCCCTGTTCGAGCTGGAAAACGGCCGGAAGAGAATGCTGGCCTCTGCCGGCGAACTGCAGAAGGGAAA
CGAACTGGCCCTGCCCTCCAAATATGTGAACTTCCTGTACCTGGCCAGCCACTATGAGAAGCTGAAGGGC
TCCCCCGAGGATAATGAGCAGAAACAGCTGTTTGTGGAACAGCACAAGCACTACCTGGACGAGATCATCG
AGCAGATCAGCGAGTTCTCCAAGAGAGTGATCCTGGCCGACGCTAATCTGGACAAAGTGCTGTCCGCCTA
CAACAAGCACCGGGATAAGCCCATCAGAGAGCAGGCCGAGAATATCATCCACCTGTTTACCCTGACCAAT
CTGGGAGCCCCTGCCGCCTTCAAGTACTTTGACACCACCATCGACCGGAAGAGGTACACCAGCACCAAAG
AGGTGCTGGACGCCACCCTGATCCACCAGAGCATCACCGGCCTGTACGAGACACGGATCGACCTGTCTCA
GCTGGGAGGCGACAAAAGGCCGGCGGCCACGAAAAAGGCCGGCCAGGCAAAAAAGAAAAAGTAAGAATTC
CTAGAGCTCGCTGATCAGCCTCGACTGTGCCTTCTAGTTGCCAGCCATCTGTTGTTTGCCCCTCCCCCGT
GCCTTCCTTGACCCTGGAAGGTGCCACTCCCACTGTCCTTTCCTAATAAAATGAGGAAATTGCATCGCAT
TGTCTGAGTAGGTGTCATTCTATTCTGGGGGGTGGGGTGGGGCAGGACAGCAAGGGGGAGGATTGGGAAG
AGAATAGCAGGCATGCTGGGGAGCGGCCGCAGGAACCCCTAGTGATGGAGTTGGCCACTCCCTCTCTGCG
CGCTCGCTCGCTCACTGAGGCCGGGCGACCAAAGGTCGCCCGACGCCCGGGCTTTGCCCGGGCGGCCTCA
GTGAGCGAGCGAGCGCGCAGCTGCCTGCAGGGGCGCCTGATGCGGTATTTTCTCCTTACGCATCTGTGCG
GTATTTCACACCGCATA
[95 nt withheld, positions 5968-6062]
T
[46 nt withheld, positions 6064-6109]
C
[141 nt withheld, positions 6111-6251]
CCTTTGACGTTGGAGTCCACGTTCTTT
[37 nt withheld, positions 6279-6315]
ACTCTATCTCGGGCTATTCTTTTGATTTATAAGGGATTTTGCCGATTTCGGTCTATTGGTTAAAAAATGA
GCTGATTTAACAAAAATTTAACGCGAATTTTAACAAAATATTAACGTTTACAATTTTATGGTGCACTCTC
AGTACAATCTGCTCTGATGCCGCATAGTTAAGCCAGCCCCGACACCCGCCAACACCCGCTGACGCGCCCT
GACGGGCTTGTCTGCTCCCGGCATCCGCTTACAGACAAGCTGTGACCGTCTCCGGGAGCTGCATGTGTCA
GAGGTTTTCACCGTCATCACCGAAACGCGCGAGACGAAAGGGCCTCGTGATACGCCTATTTTTATAGGTT
AATGTCATGATAATAATGGTTTCTTAGACGTCAGGTGGCACTTTTCGGGGAAATGTGCGCGGAACCCCTA
TTTGTTTATTTTTCTAAATACATTCAAATATGTATCCGCTCATGAGACAATAACCCTGATAAATGCTTCA
ATAATATTGAAAAAGGAAGAGTATGAGTATTCAACATTTCCGTGTCGCCCTTATTCCCTTTTTTGCGGCA
TTTTGCCTTCCTGTTTTTGCTCACCCAGAAACGCTGGTGAAAGTAAAAGATGCTGAAGATCAGTTGGGTG
CACGAGTGGGTTACATCGAACTGGATCTCAACAGCGGTAAGATCCTTGAGAGTTTTCGCCCCGAAGAACG
TTTTCCAATGATGAGCACTTTTAAAGTTCTGCTATGTGGCGCGGTATTATCCCGTATTGACGCCGGGCAA
GAGCAACTCGGTCGCCGCATACACTATTCTCAGAATGACTTGGTTGAGTACTCACCAGTCACAGAAAAGC
ATCTTACGGATGGCATGACAGTAAGAGAATTATGCAGTGCTGCCATAACCATGAGTGATAACACTGCGGC
CAACTTACTTCTGACAACGATCGGAGGACCGAAGGAGCTAACCGCTTTTTTGCACAACATGGGGGATCAT
GTAACTCGCCTTGATCGTTGGGAACCGGAGCTGAATGAAGCCATACCAAACGACGAGCGTGACACCACGA
TGCCTGTAGCAATGGCAACAACGTTGCGCAAACTATTAACTGGCGAACTACTTACTCTAGCTTCCCGGCA
ACAATTAATAGACTGGATGGAGGCGGATAAAGTTGCAGGACCACTTCTGCGCTCGGCCCTTCCGGCTGGC
TGGTTTATTGCTGATAAATCTGGAGCCGGTGAGCGTGGAAGCCGCGGTATCATTGCAGCACTGGGGCCAG
ATGGTAAGCCCTCCCGTATCGTAGTTATCTACACGACGGGGAGTCAGGCAACTATGGATGAACGAAATAG
ACAGATCGCTGAGATAGGTGCCTCACTGATTAAGCATTGGTAACTGTCAGACCAAGTTTACTCATATATA
CTTTAGATTGATTTAAAACTTCATTTTTAATTTAAAAGGATCTAGGTGAAGATCCTTTTTGATAATCTCA
TGACCAAAATCCCTTAACGTGAGTTTTCGTTCCACTGAGCGTCAGACCCCGTAGAAAAGATCAAAGGATC
TTCTTGAGATCCTTTTTTTCTGCGCGTAATCTGCTGCTTGCAAACAAAAAAACCACCGCTACCAGCGGTG
GTTTGTTTGCCGGATCAAGAGCTACCAACTCTTTTTCCGAAGGTAACTGGCTTCAGCAGAGCGCAGATAC
CAAATACTGTTCTTCTAGTGTAGCCGTAGTTAGGCCACCACTTCAAGAACTCTGTAGCACCGCCTACATA
CCTCGCTCTGCTAATCCTGTTACCAGTGGCTGCTGCCAGTGGCGATAAGTCGTGTCTTACCGGGTTGGAC
TCAAGACGATAGTTACCGGATAAGGCGCAGCGGTCGGGCTGAACGGGGGGTTCGTGCACACAGCCCAGCT
TGGAGCGAACGACCTACACCGAACTGAGATACCTACAGCGTGAGCTATGAGAAAGCGCCACGCTTCCCGA
AGGGAGAAAGGCGGACAGGTATCCGGTAAGCGGCAGGGTCGGAACAGGAGAGCGCACGAGGGAGCTTCCA
GGGGGAAACGCCTGGTATCTTTATAGTCCTGTCGGGTTTCGCCACCTCTGACTTGAGCGTCGATTTTTGT
GATGCTCGTCAGGGGGGCGGAGCCTATGGAAAAACGCCAGCAACGCGGCCTTTTTACGGTTCCTGGCCTT
TTGCTGGCCTTTTGCTCACATGT
